Addgene plasmid #18784: pIRE YIC
Depositing lab: Han Htun. Publication: Different modes and potencies of translational repression by sequence-specific RNA-protein interaction at the 5'-UTR. Nie M, Htun H. Nucleic Acids Res. 2006 . 34(19):5528-40. 10.1093/nar/gkl584 PubMed 17023487.
Backbone
  Vector backbone: pYIC
  Backbone manufacturer: Available at Addgene (#18673)
  Backbone size w/o insert (bp): 6270
  Vector type: Mammalian Expression
  Selectable markers: Neomycin (select with G418)
Growth in bacteria
  Bacterial resistance: Kanamycin, 50 μg/mL
  Growth temperature: 37°C
  Growth strain: DH5alpha
  Copy number: High Copy
Gene/Insert
  Gene/Insert name: H-ferritin iron response element (alt name: IRE)
  Insert size (bp): 35
  Cloning method: Restriction Enzyme; 5′ cloning site NheI (not destroyed); 3′ cloning site SacI (not destroyed)
  Sequencing primers: 5′ CMV-F
Terms and licenses: Academic/Nonprofit Terms; Industry Terms: Not Available to Industry
Depositor comments: An oligonucleotide with one copy of H-ferritin iron response element, IRE, was inserted into the 5'UTR of pYIC DNA to generate a bicistronic reporter gene with IRE: The IRE was inserted at the NheI and SacI sites (pIRE-YIC; 15 nt downstream of transcription start site and 9 nt upstream of YFP translational start site).
How to cite: pIRE YIC was a gift from Han Htun (Addgene plasmid # 18784 ; http://n2t.net/addgene:18784 ; RRID:Addgene_18784)
