[The description below was written by a language model from this plasmid's Addgene catalogue record and pLannotate feature annotations shown in this document.]
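Description:
pIRE YIC is a mammalian expression plasmid built on the pYIC backbone, a bicistronic fluorescent reporter vector. It is maintained in E. coli at high copy through a ColE1/pUC-type origin and also carries an f1 origin. A single Tn5 NeoR/KanR gene lies downstream of both a bacterial (bla) promoter and the SV40 enhancer/early promoter and is terminated by the HSV TK poly(A) signal. It therefore confers kanamycin resistance in bacteria and G418 resistance in transfected mammalian cells. The two sequence records are both 6,290 nt and show the same features in opposite orientations, so they appear to describe the same plasmid.

The reporter unit is driven by the CMV immediate-early enhancer and promoter and ends with an SV40 poly(A) signal. The first cistron encodes EYFP, with a Myc epitope annotated upstream and a FLAG-type fragment downstream. An EMCV IRES then directs translation of ECFP, which is followed by an HA tag fragment and a short SV40 large T antigen-derived segment whose function the record does not state. The insert is a 35 bp oligonucleotide carrying one copy of the H-ferritin iron response element (IRE), cloned between NheI and SacI in the 5′ UTR. According to the depositor it lies 15 nt downstream of the transcription start site and 9 nt upstream of the YFP start codon.

Because the IRE sits in the cap-proximal leader, binding of an IRE-recognising protein would be expected to repress cap-dependent translation of YFP. IRES-driven CFP from the same transcript can serve as an internal reference. The associated study used such constructs to compare modes and potencies of translational repression by sequence-specific RNA–protein interactions at the 5′ UTR.
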