Features (pLannotate 1.2.2; 20 found; start..end, strand, type, name):
    105..209     -  promoter       AmpR promoter: bla
    236..664     +  rep_origin     f1 ori (sequence partly withheld): f1 bacteriophage origin of replication; arrow indicates direction of (+) strand synthesis
    698..819     -  polyA_signal   SV40 poly(A) signal: SV40 polyadenylation signal
    842..925     -  CDS            large T antigen (fragment): large T antigen from SV40 (simian virus 40)
    980..1003    -  CDS            HA (fragment): HA (human influenza hemagglutinin) epitope tag
   1025..1741    -  CDS            ECFP: ECFP is a basic (constitutively fluorescent) cyan fluorescent protein published in 1996, derived from Aequorea victoria. It has low acid sensitivity.
   1742..2328    -  misc_feature   IRES2: internal ribosome entry site (IRES) of the encephalomyocarditis virus (EMCV)
   2330..2366    -  misc_feature   MCS (fragment): multiple cloning site
   2401..2425    -  CDS            3xFLAG (fragment): three tandem FLAG® epitope tags
   2432..3145    -  CDS            EYFP: EYFP is a basic (constitutively fluorescent) green/yellow fluorescent protein published in 1996, derived from Aequorea victoria. It is reported to be a very rapidly-maturing weak dimer with high acid sensitivity.
   3224..3253    -  CDS            Myc: Myc (human c-Myc proto-oncogene) epitope tag
   3265..3299    -  ncRNA          IRE I: Accession: RF00037 - Iron response element I
   3329..3532    -  promoter       CMV promoter: human cytomegalovirus (CMV) immediate early promoter
   3533..3836    -  enhancer       CMV enhancer: human cytomegalovirus immediate early enhancer
   4011..4599    -  rep_origin     ori: high-copy-number ColE1/pMB1/pBR322/pUC origin of replication
   4821..4837    +  polyA_signal   bGH poly(A) signal (fragment): bovine growth hormone polyadenylation signal
   4928..4975    -  polyA_signal   HSV TK poly(A) signal: herpes simplex virus thymidine kinase polyadenylation signal (Cole and Stacy, 1985)
   5034..5186    -  CDS            ble (fragment): BLE_KLEPN - Experimental evidence at protein level: Swiss-Prot protein existence level 1. Binding protein with a strong affinity to the bleomycin family of antibiotics. Binds to CL990; an antimitotic-antibiotic compound. From Klebsiella pneumoniae.
   5207..6001    -  CDS            NeoR/KanR: aminoglycoside phosphotransferase from Tn5; aph(3')-II (or nptII); confers resistance to neomycin, kanamycin, and G418 (Geneticin®)
   6036..103     -  promoter       SV40 promoter (across the origin): SV40 enhancer and early promoter
>Addgene plasmid #18784 | pIRE YIC | addgene full sequence | sequence record 485073 | Addgene NGS Result
CTAATTGAGATGCATGCTTTGCATACTTCTGCCTGCTGGGGAGCCTGGGGACTTTCCACACCCTAACTGA
CACACATTCCACAGCTGGTTCTTTCCGCCTCAGGACTCTTCCTTTTTCAATATTATTGAAGCATTTATCA
GGGTTATTGTCTCATGAGCGGATACATATTTGAATGTATTTAGAAAAATAAACAAATAGGGGTTCCGCGC
ACATTTCCCCGAAAAGTGCCACCTG
[124 nt withheld, positions 236-359]
C
[91 nt withheld, positions 361-451]
A
[49 nt withheld, positions 453-501]
CCTTTGACGTTGGAGTCCACGTTCTTT
[37 nt withheld, positions 529-565]
ACCCTATCTCGGTCTATTCTTTTGATTTATAAGGGATTTTGCCGATTTCGGCCTATTGGTTAAAAAATGA
GCTGATTTAACAAAAATTTAACGCGAATTTTAACAAAATATTAACGCTTACAATTTACGCCTTAAGATAC
ATTGATGAGTTTGGACAAACCACAACTAGAATGCAGTGAAAAAAATGCTTTATTTGTGAAATTTGTGATG
CTATTGCTTTATTTGTAACCATTATAAGCTGCAATAAACAAGTTAACAACAACAATTGCATTCATTTTAT
GTTTCAGGTTCAGGGGGAGGTGTGGGAGGTTTTTTAAAGCAAGTAAAACCTCTACAAATGTGGTATGGCT
GATTATGATCTAGAGTCGCGGCCGCTTAGTTAGTCAGTCAGGCGTGATGGTGGTGATGGTGTCCAGCGTA
ATCTGGCACGTCGTATGGATACAGCTGGTCGACTCTAGACTTGTACAGCTCGTCCATGCCGAGAGTGATC
CCGGCGGCGGTCACGAACTCCAGCAGGACCATGTGATCGCGCTTCTCGTTGGGGTCTTTGCTCAGGGCGG
ACTGGGTGCTCAGGTAGTGGTTGTCGGGCAGCAGCACGGGGCCGTCGCCGATGGGGGTGTTCTGCTGGTA
GTGGTCGGCGAGCTGCACGCTGCCGTCCTCGATGTTGTGGCGGATCTTGAAGTTGGCCTTGATGCCGTTC
TTCTGCTTGTCGGCGGTGATATAGACGTTGTGGCTGATGTAGTTGTACTCCAGCTTGTGCCCCAGGATGT
TGCCGTCCTCCTTGAAGTCGATGCCCTTCAGCTCGATGCGGTTCACCAGGGTGTCGCCCTCGAACTTCAC
CTCGGCGCGGGTCTTGTAGTTGCCGTCGTCCTTGAAGAAGATGGTGCGCTCCTGGACGTAGCCTTCGGGC
ATGGCGGACTTGAAGAAGTCGTGCTGCTTCATGTGGTCGGGGTAGCGGCTGAAGCACTGCACGCCCCAGG
TCAGGGTGGTCACGAGGGTGGGCCAGGGCACGGGCAGCTTGCCGGTGGTGCAGATGAACTTCAGGGTCAG
CTTGCCGTAGGTGGCATCGCCCTCGCCCTCGCCGGACACGCTGAACTTGTGGCCGTTTACGTCGCCGTCC
AGCTCGACCAGGATGGGCACCACCCCGGTGAACAGCTCCTCGCCCTTGCTCACCATGGTTGTGGCCATAT
TATCATCGTGTTTTTCAAAGGAAAACCACGTCCCCGTGGTTCGGGGGGCCTAGACGTTTTTTTAACCTCG
ACTAAACACATGTAAAGCATGTGTACCGAGGCCCCAGATCAGATCCCATACAATGGGGTACCTTCTGGGC
ATCCTTCAGCCCCTTGTTGAATACGCTTGAGGAGAGCCATTTGACTCTTTCCACAACTATCCAACTCACA
ACGTGGCACTGGGGTTGTGCCGCCTTTGCAGGTGTATCTTATACACGTGGCTTTTGGCCGCAGAGGCACC
TGTCGCCAGGTGGGGGGTTCCGCTGCCTGCAAAGGGTCGCTACAGACGTTGTTTGTCTTCAAGAAGCTTC
CAGAGGAACTGCTTCCTTCACGACATTCAACAGACCTTGCATTCCTTTGGCGAGAGGGGAAAGACCCCTA
GGAATGCTCGTCAAGAAGACAGGGCCAGGTTTCCGGGCCCTCACATTGCCAAAAGACGGCAATATGGTGG
AAAATAACATATAGACAAACGCACACCGGCCTTATTCCAAGCGGCTTCGGCCAGTAACGTTAGGGGGGGG
GGAGGGAGAGGGGCGGATCCCGGGCCCGCGGTACCGTCGACTGCAGAATTCTTAGTCAGTCAGGCGTGAT
GGTGGTGATGGTGGGCCTTATCGTCGTCATCCTTGTAATCCTCGAGCTTGTACAGCTCGTCCATGCCGAG
AGTGATCCCGGCGGCGGTCACGAACTCCAGCAGGACCATGTGATCGCGCTTCTCGTTGGGGTCTTTGCTC
AGGGCGGACTGGTAGCTCAGGTAGTGGTTGTCGGGCAGCAGCACGGGGCCGTCGCCGATGGGGGTGTTCT
GCTGGTAGTGGTCGGCGAGCTGCACGCTGCCGTCCTCGATGTTGTGGCGGATCTTGAAGTTCACCTTGAT
GCCGTTCTTCTGCTTGTCGGCCATGATATAGACGTTGTGGCTGTTGTAGTTGTACTCCAGCTTGTGCCCC
AGGATGTTGCCGTCCTCCTTGAAGTCGATGCCCTTCAGCTCGATGCGGTTCACCAGGGTGTCGCCCTCGA
ACTTCACCTCGGCGCGGGTCTTGTAGTTGCCGTCGTCCTTGAAGAAGATGGTGCGCTCCTGGACGTAGCC
TTCGGGCATGGCGGACTTGAAGAAGTCGTGCTGCTTCATGTGGTCGGGGTAGCGGGCGAAGCACTGCAGG
CCGTAGCCGAAGGTGGTCACGAGGGTGGGCCAGGGCACGGGCAGCTTGCCGGTGGTGCAGATGAACTTCA
GGGTCAGCTTGCCGTAGGTGGCATCGCCCTCGCCCTCGCCGGACACGCTGAACTTGTGGCCGTTTACGTC
GCCGTCCAGCTCGACCAGGATGGGCACCACCCCGGTGAACAGCTCCTCGCCCTTGCTCACGCGCGCAAGA
TCCTCCTCGGATATTAACTTCTGCTCACCGTTGAGGTCTTCCTCACTGATCAATTTCTGTTCTCCATTCA
AGTCCTCTTCAGAAATGAGCTTTTGCTCCATGGTGAGCTCGGGTTCCGTCCAAGCACTGTTGAAGCAGGA
AACCCGCTAGCGGATCTGACGGTTCACTAAACCAGCTCTGCTTATATAGACCTCCCACCGTACACGCCTA
CCGCCCATTTGCGTCAATGGGGCGGAGTTGTTACGACATTTTGGAAAGTCCCGTTGATTTTGGTGCCAAA
ACAAACTCCCATTGACGTCAATGGGGTGGAGACTTGGAAATCCCCGTGAGTCAAACCGCTATCCACGCCC
ATTGATGTACTGCCAAAACCGCATCACCATGGTAATAGCGATGACTAATACGTAGATGTACTGCCAAGTA
GGAAAGTCCCATAAGGTCATGTACTGGGCATAATGCCAGGCGGGCCATTTACCGTCATTGACGTCAATAG
GGGGCGTACTTGGCATATGATACACTTGATGTACTGCCAAGTGGGCAGTTTACCGTAAATACTCCACCCA
TTGACGTCAATGGAAAGTCCCTATTGGCGTTACTATGGGAACATACGTCATTATTGACGTCAATGGGCGG
GGGTCGTTGGGCGGTCAGCCAGGCGGGCCATTTACCGTAAGTTATGTAACGCGGAACTCCATATATGGGC
TATGAACTAATGACCCCGTAATTGATTACTATTAATAACTAATGCATGGCGGTAATACGGTTATCCACAG
AATCAGGGGATAACGCAGGAAAGAACATGTGAGCAAAAGGCCAGCAAAAGGCCAGGAACCGTAAAAAGGC
CGCGTTGCTGGCGTTTTTCCATAGGCTCCGCCCCCCTGACGAGCATCACAAAAATCGACGCTCAAGTCAG
AGGTGGCGAAACCCGACAGGACTATAAAGATACCAGGCGTTTCCCCCTGGAAGCTCCCTCGTGCGCTCTC
CTGTTCCGACCCTGCCGCTTACCGGATACCTGTCCGCCTTTCTCCCTTCGGGAAGCGTGGCGCTTTCTCA
TAGCTCACGCTGTAGGTATCTCAGTTCGGTGTAGGTCGTTCGCTCCAAGCTGGGCTGTGTGCACGAACCC
CCCGTTCAGCCCGACCGCTGCGCCTTATCCGGTAACTATCGTCTTGAGTCCAACCCGGTAAGACACGACT
TATCGCCACTGGCAGCAGCCACTGGTAACAGGATTAGCAGAGCGAGGTATGTAGGCGGTGCTACAGAGTT
CTTGAAGTGGTGGCCTAACTACGGCTACACTAGAAGAACAGTATTTGGTATCTGCGCTCTGCTGAAGCCA
GTTACCTTCGGAAAAAGAGTTGGTAGCTCTTGATCCGGCAAACAAACCACCGCTGGTAGCGGTGGTTTTT
TTGTTTGCAAGCAGCAGATTACGCGCAGAAAAAAAGGATCTCAAGAAGATCCTTTGATCTTTTCTACGGG
GTCTGACGCTCAGTGGAACGAAAACTCACGTTAAGGGATTTTGGTCATGAGATTATCAAAAAGGATCTTC
ACCTAGATCCTTTTAAATTAAAAATGAAGTTTTAAATCAATCTAAAGTATATATGAGTAACCTGAGGCTA
TGGCAGGGCCTGCCGCCCCGACGTTGGCTGCGAGCCCTGGGCCTTCACCCGAACTTGGGGGGTGGGGTGG
GGAAAAGGAAGAAACGCGGGCGTATTGGCCCCAATGGGGTCTCGGTGGGGTATCGACAGAGTGCCAGCCC
TGGGACCGAACCCCGCGTTTATGAACAAACGACCCAACACCGTGCGTTTTATTCTGTCTTTTTATTGCCG
TCATAGCGCGGGTTCCTTCCGGTATTGTCTCCTTCCGTGTTTCAGTTAGCCTCCCCCTAGGGTGGGCGAA
GAACTCCAGCATGAGATCCCCGCGCTGGAGGATCATCCAGCCGGCGTCCCGGAAAACGATTCCGAAGCCC
AACCTTTCATAGAAGGCGGCGGTGGAATCGAAATCTCGTGATGGCAGGTTGGGCGTCGCTTGGTCGGTCA
TTTCGAACCCCAGAGTCCCGCTCAGAAGAACTCGTCAAGAAGGCGATAGAAGGCGATGCGCTGCGAATCG
GGAGCGGCGATACCGTAAAGCACGAGGAAGCGGTCAGCCCATTCGCCGCCAAGCTCTTCAGCAATATCAC
GGGTAGCCAACGCTATGTCCTGATAGCGGTCCGCCACACCCAGCCGGCCACAGTCGATGAATCCAGAAAA
GCGGCCATTTTCCACCATGATATTCGGCAAGCAGGCATCGCCATGGGTCACGACGAGATCCTCGCCGTCG
GGCATGCTCGCCTTGAGCCTGGCGAACAGTTCGGCTGGCGCGAGCCCCTGATGCTCTTCGTCCAGATCAT
CCTGATCGACAAGACCGGCTTCCATCCGAGTACGTGCTCGCTCGATGCGATGTTTCGCTTGGTGGTCGAA
TGGGCAGGTAGCCGGATCAAGCGTATGCAGCCGCCGCATTGCATCAGCCATGATGGATACTTTCTCGGCA
GGAGCAAGGTGAGATGACAGGAGATCCTGCCCCGGCACTTCGCCCAATAGCAGCCAGTCCCTTCCCGCTT
CAGTGACAACGTCGAGCACAGCTGCGCAAGGAACGCCCGTCGTGGCCAGCCACGATAGCCGCGCTGCCTC
GTCTTGCAGTTCATTCAGGGCACCGGACAGGTCGGTCTTGACAAAAAGAACCGGGCGCCCCTGCGCTGAC
AGCCGGAACACGGCGGCATCAGAGCAGCCGATTGTCTGTTGTGCCCAGTCATAGCCGAATAGCCTCTCCA
CCCAAGCGGCCGGAGAACCTGCGTGCAATCCATCTTGTTCAATCATGCGAAACGATCCTCATCCTGTCTC
TTGATCGATCTTTGCAAAAGCCTAGGCCTCCAAAAAAGCCTCCTCACTACTTCTGGAATAGCTCAGAGGC
CGAGGCGGCCTCGGCCTCTGCATAAATAAAAAAAATTAGTCAGCCATGGGGCGGAGAATGGGCGGAACTG
GGCGGAGTTAGGGGCGGGATGGGCGGAGTTAGGGGCGGGACTATGGTTGCTGACTAATTGAGATGCATGC
TTTGCATACTTCTGCCTGCTGGGGAGCCTGGGGACTTTCCACACCTGGTTGCTGA
