Features (pLannotate 1.2.2; 20 found; start..end, strand, type, name):
     61..364     +  enhancer       CMV enhancer: human cytomegalovirus immediate early enhancer
    365..568     +  promoter       CMV promoter: human cytomegalovirus (CMV) immediate early promoter
    596..630     +  ncRNA          IRE I: Accession: RF00037 - Iron response element I
    644..673     +  CDS            Myc: Myc (human c-Myc proto-oncogene) epitope tag
    752..1465    +  CDS            EYFP: EYFP is a basic (constitutively fluorescent) green/yellow fluorescent protein published in 1996, derived from Aequorea victoria. It is reported to be a very rapidly-maturing weak dimer with high acid sensitivity.
   1472..1496    +  CDS            3xFLAG (fragment): three tandem FLAG® epitope tags
   1531..1567    +  misc_feature   MCS (fragment): multiple cloning site
   1680..2142    +  misc_feature   IRES: internal ribosome entry site (IRES) of the encephalomyocarditis virus (EMCV)
   2156..2872    +  CDS            ECFP: ECFP is a basic (constitutively fluorescent) cyan fluorescent protein published in 1996, derived from Aequorea victoria. It has low acid sensitivity.
   2894..2917    +  CDS            HA (fragment): HA (human influenza hemagglutinin) epitope tag
   2972..3055    +  CDS            large T antigen (fragment): large T antigen from SV40 (simian virus 40)
   3078..3199    +  polyA_signal   SV40 poly(A) signal: SV40 polyadenylation signal
   3233..3661    -  rep_origin     f1 ori (sequence partly withheld): f1 bacteriophage origin of replication; arrow indicates direction of (+) strand synthesis
   3688..3792    +  promoter       AmpR promoter: bla
   3794..4151    +  promoter       SV40 promoter: SV40 enhancer and early promoter
   4186..4980    +  CDS            NeoR/KanR: aminoglycoside phosphotransferase from Tn5; aph(3')-II (or nptII); confers resistance to neomycin, kanamycin, and G418 (Geneticin®)
   5001..5153    +  CDS            ble (fragment): BLE_KLEPN - Experimental evidence at protein level: Swiss-Prot protein existence level 1. Binding protein with a strong affinity to the bleomycin family of antibiotics. Binds to CL990; an antimitotic-antibiotic compound. From Klebsiella pneumoniae.
   5212..5259    +  polyA_signal   HSV TK poly(A) signal: herpes simplex virus thymidine kinase polyadenylation signal (Cole and Stacy, 1985)
   5350..5366    -  polyA_signal   bGH poly(A) signal (fragment): bovine growth hormone polyadenylation signal
   5588..6176    +  rep_origin     ori: high-copy-number ColE1/pMB1/pBR322/pUC origin of replication
>Addgene plasmid #18784 | pIRE YIC | analyzer sequence | sequence record 8854
TAGTTATTAATAGTAATCAATTACGGGGTCATTAGTTCATAGCCCATATATGGAGTTCCGCGTTACATAA
CTTACGGTAAATGGCCCGCCTGGCTGACCGCCCAACGACCCCCGCCCATTGACGTCAATAATGACGTATG
TTCCCATAGTAACGCCAATAGGGACTTTCCATTGACGTCAATGGGTGGAGTATTTACGGTAAACTGCCCA
CTTGGCAGTACATCAAGTGTATCATATGCCAAGTACGCCCCCTATTGACGTCAATGACGGTAAATGGCCC
GCCTGGCATTATGCCCAGTACATGACCTTATGGGACTTTCCTACTTGGCAGTACATCTACGTATTAGTCA
TCGCTATTACCATGGTGATGCGGTTTTGGCAGTACATCAATGGGCGTGGATAGCGGTTTGACTCACGGGG
ATTTCCAAGTCTCCACCCCATTGACGTCAATGGGAGTTTGTTTTGGCACCAAAATCAACGGGACTTTCCA
AAATGTCGTAACAACTCCGCCCCATTGACGCAAATGGGCGGTAGGCGTGTACGGTGGGAGGTCTATATAA
GCAGAGCTGGTTTAGTGAACCGTCAGATCCGCTAGCGGGTTTCCTGCTTCAACAGTGCTTGGACGGAACC
CGAGCTCACCATGGAGCAAAAGCTCATTTCTGAAGAGGACTTGAATGGAGAACAGAAATTGATCAGTGAG
GAAGACCTCAACGGTGAGCAGAAGTTAATATCCGAGGAGGATCTTGCGCGCGTGAGCAAGGGCGAGGAGC
TGTTCACCGGGGTGGTGCCCATCCTGGTCGAGCTGGACGGCGACGTAAACGGCCACAAGTTCAGCGTGTC
CGGCGAGGGCGAGGGCGATGCCACCTACGGCAAGCTGACCCTGAAGTTCATCTGCACCACCGGCAAGCTG
CCCGTGCCCTGGCCCACCCTCGTGACCACCTTCGGCTACGGCCTGCAGTGCTTCGCCCGCTACCCCGACC
ACATGAAGCAGCACGACTTCTTCAAGTCCGCCATGCCCGAAGGCTACGTCCAGGAGCGCACCATCTTCTT
CAAGGACGACGGCAACTACAAGACCCGCGCCGAGGTGAAGTTCGAGGGCGACACCCTGGTGAACCGCATC
GAGCTGAAGGGCATCGACTTCAAGGAGGACGGCAACATCCTGGGGCACAAGCTGGAGTACAACTACAACA
GCCACAACGTCTATATCATGGCCGACAAGCAGAAGAACGGCATCAAGGTGAACTTCAAGATCCGCCACAA
CATCGAGGACGGCAGCGTGCAGCTCGCCGACCACTACCAGCAGAACACCCCCATCGGCGACGGCCCCGTG
CTGCTGCCCGACAACCACTACCTGAGCTACCAGTCCGCCCTGAGCAAAGACCCCAACGAGAAGCGCGATC
ACATGGTCCTGCTGGAGTTCGTGACCGCCGCCGGGATCACTCTCGGCATGGACGAGCTGTACAAGCTCGA
GGATTACAAGGATGACGACGATAAGGCCCACCATCACCACCATCACGCCTGACTGACTAAGAATTCTGCA
GTCGACGGTACCGCGGGCCCGGGATCCGCCCCTCTCCCTCCCCCCCCCCTAACGTTACTGGCCGAAGCCG
CTTGGAATAAGGCCGGTGTGCGTTTGTCTATATGTTATTTTCCACCATATTGCCGTCTTTTGGCAATGTG
AGGGCCCGGAAACCTGGCCCTGTCTTCTTGACGAGCATTCCTAGGGGTCTTTCCCCTCTCGCCAAAGGAA
TGCAAGGTCTGTTGAATGTCGTGAAGGAAGCAGTTCCTCTGGAAGCTTCTTGAAGACAAACAACGTCTGT
AGCGACCCTTTGCAGGCAGCGGAACCCCCCACCTGGCGACAGGTGCCTCTGCGGCCAAAAGCCACGTGTA
TAAGATACACCTGCAAAGGCGGCACAACCCCAGTGCCACGTTGTGAGTTGGATAGTTGTGGAAAGAGTCA
AATGGCTCTCCTCAAGCGTATTCAACAAGGGGCTGAAGGATGCCCAGAAGGTACCCCATTGTATGGGATC
TGATCTGGGGCCTCGGTGCACATGCTTTACATGTGTTTAGTCGAGGTTAAAAAAACGTCTAGGCCCCCCG
AACCACGGGGACGTGGTTTTCCTTTGAAAAACACGATGATAATATGGCCACAACCATGGTGAGCAAGGGC
GAGGAGCTGTTCACCGGGGTGGTGCCCATCCTGGTCGAGCTGGACGGCGACGTAAACGGCCACAAGTTCA
GCGTGTCCGGCGAGGGCGAGGGCGATGCCACCTACGGCAAGCTGACCCTGAAGTTCATCTGCACCACCGG
CAAGCTGCCCGTGCCCTGGCCCACCCTCGTGACCACCCTGACCTGGGGCGTGCAGTGCTTCAGCCGCTAC
CCCGACCACATGAAGCAGCACGACTTCTTCAAGTCCGCCATGCCCGAAGGCTACGTCCAGGAGCGCACCA
TCTTCTTCAAGGACGACGGCAACTACAAGACCCGCGCCGAGGTGAAGTTCGAGGGCGACACCCTGGTGAA
CCGCATCGAGCTGAAGGGCATCGACTTCAAGGAGGACGGCAACATCCTGGGGCACAAGCTGGAGTACAAC
TACATCAGCCACAACGTCTATATCACCGCCGACAAGCAGAAGAACGGCATCAAGGCCAACTTCAAGATCC
GCCACAACATCGAGGACGGCAGCGTGCAGCTCGCCGACCACTACCAGCAGAACACCCCCATCGGCGACGG
CCCCGTGCTGCTGCCCGACAACCACTACCTGAGCACCCAGTCCGCCCTGAGCAAAGACCCCAACGAGAAG
CGCGATCACATGGTCCTGCTGGAGTTCGTGACCGCCGCCGGGATCACTCTCGGCATGGACGAGCTGTACA
AGTCTAGAGTCGACCAGCTGTATCCATACGACGTGCCAGATTACGCTGGACACCATCACCACCATCACGC
CTGACTGACTAACTAAGCGGCCGCGACTCTAGATCATAATCAGCCATACCACATTTGTAGAGGTTTTACT
TGCTTTAAAAAACCTCCCACACCTCCCCCTGAACCTGAAACATAAAATGAATGCAATTGTTGTTGTTAAC
TTGTTTATTGCAGCTTATAATGGTTACAAATAAAGCAATAGCATCACAAATTTCACAAATAAAGCATTTT
TTTCACTGCATTCTAGTTGTGGTTTGTCCAAACTCATCAATGTATCTTAAGGCGTAAATTGTAAGCGTTA
ATATTTTGTTAAAATTCGCGTTAAATTTTTGTTAAATCAGCTCATTTTTTAACCAATAGGCCGAAATCGG
CAAAATCCCTTATAAATCAAAAGAATAGACCGAGATAGGGT
[37 nt withheld, positions 3332-3368]
AAAGAACGTGGACTCCAACGTCAAAGG
[49 nt withheld, positions 3396-3444]
T
[91 nt withheld, positions 3446-3536]
G
[124 nt withheld, positions 3538-3661]
CAGGTGGCACTTTTCGGGGAAATGTGCGCGGAACCCCTATTTGTTTATTTTTCTAAATACATTCAAATAT
GTATCCGCTCATGAGACAATAACCCTGATAAATGCTTCAATAATATTGAAAAAGGAAGAGTCCTGAGGCG
GAAAGAACCAGCTGTGGAATGTGTGTCAGTTAGGGTGTGGAAAGTCCCCAGGCTCCCCAGCAGGCAGAAG
TATGCAAAGCATGCATCTCAATTAGTCAGCAACCAGGTGTGGAAAGTCCCCAGGCTCCCCAGCAGGCAGA
AGTATGCAAAGCATGCATCTCAATTAGTCAGCAACCATAGTCCCGCCCCTAACTCCGCCCATCCCGCCCC
TAACTCCGCCCAGTTCCGCCCATTCTCCGCCCCATGGCTGACTAATTTTTTTTATTTATGCAGAGGCCGA
GGCCGCCTCGGCCTCTGAGCTATTCCAGAAGTAGTGAGGAGGCTTTTTTGGAGGCCTAGGCTTTTGCAAA
GATCGATCAAGAGACAGGATGAGGATCGTTTCGCATGATTGAACAAGATGGATTGCACGCAGGTTCTCCG
GCCGCTTGGGTGGAGAGGCTATTCGGCTATGACTGGGCACAACAGACAATCGGCTGCTCTGATGCCGCCG
TGTTCCGGCTGTCAGCGCAGGGGCGCCCGGTTCTTTTTGTCAAGACCGACCTGTCCGGTGCCCTGAATGA
ACTGCAAGACGAGGCAGCGCGGCTATCGTGGCTGGCCACGACGGGCGTTCCTTGCGCAGCTGTGCTCGAC
GTTGTCACTGAAGCGGGAAGGGACTGGCTGCTATTGGGCGAAGTGCCGGGGCAGGATCTCCTGTCATCTC
ACCTTGCTCCTGCCGAGAAAGTATCCATCATGGCTGATGCAATGCGGCGGCTGCATACGCTTGATCCGGC
TACCTGCCCATTCGACCACCAAGCGAAACATCGCATCGAGCGAGCACGTACTCGGATGGAAGCCGGTCTT
GTCGATCAGGATGATCTGGACGAAGAGCATCAGGGGCTCGCGCCAGCCGAACTGTTCGCCAGGCTCAAGG
CGAGCATGCCCGACGGCGAGGATCTCGTCGTGACCCATGGCGATGCCTGCTTGCCGAATATCATGGTGGA
AAATGGCCGCTTTTCTGGATTCATCGACTGTGGCCGGCTGGGTGTGGCGGACCGCTATCAGGACATAGCG
TTGGCTACCCGTGATATTGCTGAAGAGCTTGGCGGCGAATGGGCTGACCGCTTCCTCGTGCTTTACGGTA
TCGCCGCTCCCGATTCGCAGCGCATCGCCTTCTATCGCCTTCTTGACGAGTTCTTCTGAGCGGGACTCTG
GGGTTCGAAATGACCGACCAAGCGACGCCCAACCTGCCATCACGAGATTTCGATTCCACCGCCGCCTTCT
ATGAAAGGTTGGGCTTCGGAATCGTTTTCCGGGACGCCGGCTGGATGATCCTCCAGCGCGGGGATCTCAT
GCTGGAGTTCTTCGCCCACCCTAGGGGGAGGCTAACTGAAACACGGAAGGAGACAATACCGGAAGGAACC
CGCGCTATGACGGCAATAAAAAGACAGAATAAAACGCACGGTGTTGGGTCGTTTGTTCATAAACGCGGGG
TTCGGTCCCAGGGCTGGCACTCTGTCGATACCCCACCGAGACCCCATTGGGGCCAATACGCCCGCGTTTC
TTCCTTTTCCCCACCCCACCCCCCAAGTTCGGGTGAAGGCCCAGGGCTCGCAGCCAACGTCGGGGCGGCA
GGCCCTGCCATAGCCTCAGGTTACTCATATATACTTTAGATTGATTTAAAACTTCATTTTTAATTTAAAA
GGATCTAGGTGAAGATCCTTTTTGATAATCTCATGACCAAAATCCCTTAACGTGAGTTTTCGTTCCACTG
AGCGTCAGACCCCGTAGAAAAGATCAAAGGATCTTCTTGAGATCCTTTTTTTCTGCGCGTAATCTGCTGC
TTGCAAACAAAAAAACCACCGCTACCAGCGGTGGTTTGTTTGCCGGATCAAGAGCTACCAACTCTTTTTC
CGAAGGTAACTGGCTTCAGCAGAGCGCAGATACCAAATACTGTCCTTCTAGTGTAGCCGTAGTTAGGCCA
CCACTTCAAGAACTCTGTAGCACCGCCTACATACCTCGCTCTGCTAATCCTGTTACCAGTGGCTGCTGCC
AGTGGCGATAAGTCGTGTCTTACCGGGTTGGACTCAAGACGATAGTTACCGGATAAGGCGCAGCGGTCGG
GCTGAACGGGGGGTTCGTGCACACAGCCCAGCTTGGAGCGAACGACCTACACCGAACTGAGATACCTACA
GCGTGAGCTATGAGAAAGCGCCACGCTTCCCGAAGGGAGAAAGGCGGACAGGTATCCGGTAAGCGGCAGG
GTCGGAACAGGAGAGCGCACGAGGGAGCTTCCAGGGGGAAACGCCTGGTATCTTTATAGTCCTGTCGGGT
TTCGCCACCTCTGACTTGAGCGTCGATTTTTGTGATGCTCGTCAGGGGGGCGGAGCCTATGGAAAAACGC
CAGCAACGCGGCCTTTTTACGGTTCCTGGCCTTTTGCTGGCCTTTTGCTCACATGTTCTTTCCTGCGTTA
TCCCCTGATTCTGTGGATAACCGTATTACCGCCATGCAT
