>Addgene plasmid #18784 | pIRE YIC Sequencing Result | analyzer sequence | sequence record 24629
CGNGGNCTTTAGCGAGCTGGTTTGTGAACCGTCAGATCCGCTAGCGGGTTTCCTGCTTCAACAGTGCTTG
GACGGAACCCGAGCTCACCATGGAGCAAAAGCTCATTTCTGAAGAGGACTTGAATGGAGAACAGAAATTG
ATCAGTGAGGAAGACCTCAACGGTGAGCAGAAGTTAATATCCGAGGAGGATCTTGCGCGCGTGAGCAAGG
GCGAGGAGCTGTTCACCGGGGTGGTGCCCATCCTGGTCGAGCTGGACGGCGACGTAAACGGCCACAAGTT
CAGCGTGTCCGGCGAGGGCGAGGGCGATGCCACCTACGGCAAGCTGACCCTGAAGTTCATCTGCACCACC
GGCAAGCTGCCCGTGCCCTGGCCCACCCTCGTGACCACCTTCGGCTACGGCCTGCAGTGCTTCGCCCGCT
ACCCCGACCACATGAAGCAGCACGACTTCTTCAAGTCCGCCATGCCCGAAGGCTACGTCCAGGAGCGCAC
CATCTTCTTCAAGGACGACGGCAACTACAAGACCCGCGCCGAGGTGAAGTTCGAGGGCGACACCCTGGTG
AACCGCATCGAGCTGAAGGGCATCGACTTCAAGGAGGACGGCAACATCCTGGGGCACAAGCTGGAGTACA
ACTACAACAGCCACAACGTCTATATCATGGCCGAANAAAGAAAAANCGGCTTCAAGGTGAAATTTNTGGA
TCCGCCACAACATCGAGGACGGCAGCGTGCAGCTCGCCGACCACTACCAGCAGAACACCCCCATCGGCGA
CGGCCCGTGCTGCTGCCCGACAACCACTACTTGAGN
